>Addgene plasmid #179336 | pMC0x_gRNA_Pos5_Ptet | addgene full sequence | sequence record 357168 | Addgene NGS Result
CTCGGGTACAAATCACTGTAATGATCTTAATTCCTAATTTTTGTTGACACTCTATCATTGATAGAGTTAT
TTTAGTCCAGAGACCGAAAGTGAAACGTGATTTCATGCGTCATTTTGAACATTTTGTAAATCTTATTTAA
TAATGTGTGCGGCAATTCACATTTAATTTATGAATGTTTTCTTAACATCGCGGCAACTCAAGAAACGGCA
GGTTCGGATCTTAGCTACTAGAGAAAGAGGAGAAATACTAGATGCGTAAAGGCGAAGAACTTTTCACTGG
CGTAGTACCAATTTTAGTGGAGCTGGACGGAGATGTAAATGGTCATAAGTTTTCAGTTCGAGGAGAAGGC
GAAGGAGATGCAACTAACGGTAAGCTGACACTAAAGTTTATCTGTACCACGGGTAAACTGCCGGTCCCAT
GGCCGACACTGGTTACTACACTTACTTATGGTGTACAATGCTTTGCTCGTTATCCTGACCATATGAAGCA
GCACGATTTCTTCAAATCGGCCATGCCTGAAGGATACGTGCAAGAACGTACAATTAGCTTTAAAGATGAC
GGCACCTATAAAACGCGCGCCGAAGTTAAATTCGAGGGTGACACATTGGTTAATCGTATAGAACTTAAGG
GCATTGACTTCAAAGAAGATGGCAACATCCTTGGCCATAAACTGGAATATAATTTTAACTCTCACAATGT
CTACATTACGGCGGATAAACAAAAGAATGGCATTAAAGCGAATTTCAAAATCCGCCACAATGTCGAAGAC
GGCTCGGTTCAACTGGCGGACCATTATCAGCAGAACACCCCAATCGGTGATGGCCCGGTTCTGTTACCTG
ATAATCATTACCTTTCTACTCAAAGCGTTTTATCTAAAGATCCTAACGAGAAGCGTGATCATATGGTTCT
ACTGGAATTTGTTACCGCAGCTGGTATCACGCACGGCATGGATGAGCTGTATAAATAACCAGGCATCAAA
TAAAACGAAAGGCTCAGTCGAAAGACTGGGCCTTTCGTTTTATCTGTTGTTTGTCGGTGAACGCTCTCTA
CTAGAGTCACACTGGCTCACCTTCGGGTGGGCCTTTCTGCGTTTATAGGTCTCAGTTTCAGAGCTATGCT
GGAAACAGCATAGCAAGTTGAAATAAGGCTAGTCCGTTATCAACTTGAAAAAGTGGCACCGAGTCGGTGC
TTTTTTCTCGGTACCAAATTCCAGAAAAGAGGCCTCCCGAAAGGGGGGCCTTTTTTCGTTTTGGTCCACC
CTGCACGATAACACTGAAGCTTGAGACGACTCATCGCAACTAGTAGCGGCCGCTGCAGTCCGGCAAAAAA
GGGCAAGGTGTCACCACCCTGCCCTTTTTCTTTAAAACCGAAAAGATTACTTCGCGTTATGCAGGCTTCC
TCGCTCACTGACTCGCTGCGCTCGGTCGTTCGGCTGCGGCGAGCGGTATCAGCTCACTCAAAGGCGGTAA
TACGGTTATCCACAGAATCAGGGGATAACGCAGGAAAGAACATGTGAGCAAAAGGCCAGCAAAAGGCCAG
GAACCGTAAAAAGGCCGCGTTGCTGGCGTTTTTCCATAGGCTCCGCCCCCCTGACGAGCATCACAAAAAT
CGACGCTCAAGTCAGAGGTGGCGAAACCCGACAGGACTATAAAGATACCAGGCGTTTCCCCCTGGAAGCT
CCCTCGTGCGCTCTCCTGTTCCGACCCTGCCGCTTACCGGATACCTGTCCGCCTTTCTCCCTTCGGGAAG
CGTGGCGCTTTCTCATAGCTCACGCTGTAGGTATCTCAGTTCGGTGTAGGTCGTTCGCTCCAAGCTGGGC
TGTGTGCACGAACCCCCCGTTCAGCCCGACCGCTGCGCCTTATCCGGTAACTATCGTCTTGAGTCCAACC
CGGTAAGACACGACTTATCGCCACTGGCAGCAGCCACTGGTAACAGGATTAGCAGAGCGAGGTATGTAGG
CGGTGCTACAGAGTTCTTGAAGTGGTGGCCTAACTACGGCTACACTAGAAGAACAGTATTTGGTATCTGC
GCTCTGCTGAAGCCAGTTACCTTCGGAAAAAGAGTTGGTAGCTCTTGATCCGGCAAACAAACCACCGCTG
GTAGCGGTGGTTTTTTTGTTTGCAAGCAGCAGATTACGCGCAGAAAAAAAGGATCTCAAGAAGATCCTTT
GATCTTTTCTACGGGGTCTGACGCTCAGTGGAACGAAAACTCACGTTAAGGGATTTTGGTCATGAGATTA
TCAAAAAGGATCTTCACCTAGATCCTTTTAAATTAAAAATGAAGTTTTAAATCAATCTAAAGTATATATG
AGTAAACTTGGTCTGACAGCTCGAGTCCCGTCAAGTCAGCGTAATGCTCTGCCAGTGTTACAACCAATTA
ACCAATTCTGATTAGAAAAACTCATCGAGCATCAAATGAAACTGCAATTTATTCATATCAGGATTATCAA
TACCATATTTTTGAAAAAGCCGTTTCTGTAATGAAGGAGAAAACTCACCGAGGCAGTTCCATAGGATGGC
AAGATCCTGGTATCGGTCTGCGATTCCGACTCGTCCAACATCAATACAACCTATTAATTTCCCCTCGTCA
AAAATAAGGTTATCAAGTGAGAAATCACCATGAGTGACGACTGAATCCGGTGAGAATGGCAAAAGCTTAT
GCATTTCTTTCCAGACTTGTTCAACAGGCCAGCCATTACGCTCGTCATCAAAATCACTCGCATCAACCAA
ACCGTTATTCATTCGTGATTGCGCCTGAGCCAGACGAAATACGCGATCGCTGTTAAAAGGACAATTACAA
ACAGGAATCGAATGCAACCGGCGCAGGAACACTGCCAGCGCATCAACAATATTTTCACCTGAATCAGGAT
ATTCTTCTAATACCTGGAATGCTGTTTTCCCGGGGATCGCAGTGGTGAGTAACCATGCATCATCAGGAGT
ACGGATAAAATGCTTGATGGTCGGAAGAGGCATAAATTCCGTCAGCCAGTTTAGTCTGACCATCTCATCT
GTAACATCATTGGCAACGCTACCTTTGCCATGTTTCAGAAACAACTCTGGCGCATCGGGCTTCCCATACA
ATCGATAGATTGTCGCACCTGATTGCCCGACATTATCGCGAGCCCATTTATACCCATATAAATCAGCATC
CATGTTGGAATTTAATCGCGGCCTGGAGCAAGACGTTTCCCGTTGAATATGGCTCATAACACCCCTTGTA
TTACTGTTTATGTAAGCAGACAGTTTTATTGTTCATGATGATATATTTTTATCTTGTGCAATGTAACATC
AGAGATTTTGAGACACAACGTGGCTTTGTTGAATAAATCGAACTTTTGCTGAGTTGAAGGATCAGCTCGA
GTGCCACTTGACGTCTAAGAAACCATTATTATCATGACATTAACCTATAAAAATAGGCGTATCACGAGGC
AGAATTTCAGATAAAAAAAATCCTTAGCTTTCGCTAAGGATGATTTCTGGAATTCGCGGCCGCTTCTAGA
GAGCGATGAGTCGT
Features (pLannotate 1.2.2; 11 found; start..end, strand, type, name):
     49..67      +  protein_bind   tet operator: bacterial operator O1 for the tetR and tetA genes tetracycline repressor TetR
    252..965     +  CDS            Superfolder GFP: Superfolder GFP is a basic (constitutively fluorescent) green fluorescent protein published in 2005, derived from Aequorea victoria. It is reported to be a very rapidly-maturing weak dimer.
    977..1048    +  terminator     rrnB T1 terminator: transcription terminator T1 from the E. coli rrnB gene
   1064..1091    +  terminator     T7Te terminator: phage T7 early transcription terminator
   1123..1190    +  misc_RNA       tracrRNA (fragment): trans-activating CRISPR RNA for the Streptococcus pyogenes CRISPR/Cas9 system
   1299..1318    +  misc_feature   BioBrick suffix: universal suffix for all parts
   1319..1376    +  terminator     his operon terminator: This putative transcriptin terminator from the E. coli his operon has a 2-bp deletion introduced during synthesis. Its efficiency has not been determined.
   1571..2159    -  rep_origin     ori: high-copy-number ColE1/pMB1/pBR322/pUC origin of replication
   2392..3207    -  CDS            KanR: aminoglycoside phosphotransferase; aph(3')-Ia; confers resistance to kanamycin in bacteria or G418 (Geneticin®) in eukaryotes
   3434..3477    -  terminator     bacterial terminator: putative bacterial transcription terminator
   3480..3501    +  misc_feature   BioBrick prefix: BioBrick prefix for parts that do not start with "ATG"
