[The description below was written by a language model from this plasmid's Addgene catalogue record and pLannotate feature annotations shown in this document.]
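Description:
pMC0x_gRNA_Pos5_Ptet is a small (about 3.5 kb) bacterial CRISPR cloning vector built on a Marburg Collection level 0 entry backbone carrying an sfGFP placeholder. It is propagated in E. coli as a high-copy plasmid through a ColE1/pUC-type origin and is selected with kanamycin via the aph(3')-Ia resistance gene. BioBrick prefix and suffix sequences and several bacterial terminators, including a his operon terminator, flank and insulate the cargo region, consistent with its origin in a modular cloning toolbox.

The payload is a guide RNA expression unit under a tetracycline-regulated promoter (Ptet). A tet operator, the binding site for the TetR repressor, is annotated at its start. Downstream lies a superfolder GFP coding sequence derived from Aequorea victoria, followed by the rrnB T1 and T7Te terminators. This is followed in turn by a fragment of the Streptococcus pyogenes tracrRNA, which corresponds to the Cas9-binding scaffold portion of a single guide RNA. The sfGFP cassette serves as a dropout marker. Replacing it with a spacer sequence should place the spacer between the promoter and the scaffold, and correct clones can be recognised by loss of green fluorescence. The record does not state which restriction sites are used for this exchange.

The plasmid is the fifth in a set of gRNA position vectors. Guide cassettes assembled in these vectors are combined with the recipient plasmid pST_119_LVL2 cam to create a multi-gRNA NT-CRISPR plasmid. The NT-CRISPR method pairs natural transformation with Cas9 counterselection for markerless, scarless genome editing in Vibrio natriegens. This vector carries no Cas9 or tetR gene itself according to the feature table.
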