Addgene plasmid #179336: pMC0x_gRNA_Pos5_Ptet
Purpose: gRNA Position Vector 5, used to create multi gRNA NT-CRISPR plasmid with pST_119_LVL2 cam
Depositing lab: Anke Becker. Depositing organization: Philipps-Universitaet Marburg. Publication: NT-CRISPR, combining natural transformation and CRISPR-Cas9 counterselection for markerless and scarless genome editing in Vibrio natriegens. Stukenberg D, Hoff J, Faber A, Becker A. Commun Biol. 2022 Mar 25;5(1):265. doi: 10.1038/s42003-022-03150-0. PubMed 35338236.
Backbone
  Vector backbone: pMC_V*_01_LVL0* Entry sfGFP (Marburg Collection)
  Vector type: CRISPR
Growth in bacteria
  Bacterial resistance: Kanamycin, 50 μg/mL
  Growth temperature: 37°C
  Growth strain: DH5alpha
  Copy number: High Copy
Gene/Insert
  Gene/Insert name: Ptet gRNA with sfGFP dropout
  Species: A. victoria
  Cloning method: Restriction Enzyme; 5′ cloning site unknown (unknown if destroyed)
Terms and licenses: Academic/Nonprofit Terms; Industry Terms: Not Available to Industry
Depositor comments: Please visit https://www.biorxiv.org/content/10.1101/2021.08.02.454823v1 for bioRxiv preprint.
How to cite: pMC0x_gRNA_Pos5_Ptet was a gift from Anke Becker (Addgene plasmid # 179336 ; http://n2t.net/addgene:179336 ; RRID:Addgene_179336)
